>Addgene plasmid #54433 | LI Intron c1 | depositor full sequence | sequence record 92404 | LI Intron c1
CGGAGGCAGGGCATTGCCACCGCGCTCATCAATCTCCTCAAGCATGAGGCCAACGCGCTTGGTGCTTATG
TGATCTACGTGCAAGCAGATTACGGTGACGATCCCGCAGTGGCTCTCTATACAAAGTTGGGCATACGGGA
AGAAGTGATGCACTTTGATATCGACCCAAGTACCGCCACCTAACAATTCGTTCAAGCCGAGATCGGCTTC
CCGGCCGCGGAGTTGTTCGGTAAATTGTCACAACGCCGCTCATGACATTAACCTATAAAAATAGGCGTAT
CACGAGGCCCTTTTGTCTCGCGCGTTTCGGTGATGACGGTGAAAACCTCTGACACATGCAGCTCCCGGAG
AAGGTCACAGCTTGTCTGTAAGCGGATGCCGGGAGCAGACAAGCCCGTCAGGGCGCGTCAGCGGGTGTTG
GCGGGTGTCGGGGCTGGCTTAACTATGCGGCATCAGAGCAGATTGTACTGAGAGTGCACCATATGCGGTG
TGAAATACCGCACAGATGCGTAAGGAGAAAATACCGCATCAGGCGCCATTCGCCATTCAGGCTGCGCAAC
TGTTGGGAAGGGCGATCGGTGCGGGCCTCTTCGCTATTACGCCAGCTGGCGAAAGGGGGATGTGCTGCAA
GGCGATTAAGTTGGGTAACGCCAGGGTTTTCCCAGTCACGACGTTGTAAAACGACGGCCAGTGAATTCGA
GCTCGGTACCTCGTAGGTCTCTAAGGAGCTTCTCCTCCTCTGCTAACGTAAGCCTCTCTGTTTTTTTTCT
CTGTTTCTTTTGAAATGAATCCAATTAGTGATGATAATCTGTGTTTGATGTATCATTGATTTAACATCTT
GACAATGAATCGTGATCGGAAGTGATAAAGTTATGGGTCAACGGTTTCAAAGAGAGAGAAAGACTTTTAG
AGTCAACTCTCGACTCTTTCTTAATTATGTTATTGCTATTTGTCTCTTTTCTTGAAGTCTGAACAATTCT
TGGGATTGTTTTGCAGGTTCTAGCTTCTCCAACCACAGGAATTCCTTTGAGACCATCGAATGCATCTAGA
TATCGGATCCCGGGCCCGTCGACTGCAGAGGCCTGCATGCAAGCTTGGCGTAATCATGGTCATAGCTGTT
TCCTGTGTGAAATTGTTATCCGCTCACAATTCCACACAACATACGAGCCGGAAGCATAAAGTGTAAAGCC
TGGGGTGCCTAATGAGTGAGCTAACTCACATTAATTGCGTTGCGCTCACTGCCCGCTTTCCAGTCGGGAA
ACCTGTCGTGCCAGCTGCATTAATGAATCGGCCAACGCGCGGGGAGAGGCGGTTTGCGTATTGGGCGCTC
TTCCGCTTCCTCGCTCACTGACTCGCTGCGCTCGGTCGTTCGGCTGCGGCGAGCGGTATCAGCTCACTCA
AAGGCGGTAATACGGTTATCCACAGAATCAGGGGATAACGCAGGAAAGAACATGTGAGCAAAAGGCCAGC
AAAAGGCCAGGAACCGTAAAAAGGCCGCGTTGCTGGCGTTTTTCCATAGGCTCCGCCCCCCTGACGAGCA
TCACAAAAATCGACGCTCAAGTCAGAGGTGGCGAAACCCGACAGGACTATAAAGATACCAGGCGTTTCCC
CCTGGAAGCTCCCTCGTGCGCTCTCCTGTTCCGACCCTGCCGCTTACCGGATACCTGTCCGCCTTTCTCC
CTTCGGGAAGCGTGGCGCTTTCTCATAGCTCACGCTGTAGGTATCTCAGTTCGGTGTAGGTCGTTCGCTC
CAAGCTGGGCTGTGTGCACGAACCCCCCGTTCAGCCCGACCGCTGCGCCTTATCCGGTAACTATCGTCTT
GAGTCCAACCCGGTAAGACACGACTTATCGCCACTGGCAGCAGCCACTGGTAACAGGATTAGCAGAGCGA
GGTATGTAGGCGGTGCTACAGAGTTCTTGAAGTGGTGGCCTAACTACGGCTACACTAGAAGAACAGTATT
TGGTATCTGCGCTCTGCTGAAGCCAGTTACCTTCGGAAAAAGAGTTGGTAGCTCTTGATCCGGCAAACAA
ACCACCGCTGGTAGCGGTGGTTTTTTTGTTTGCAAGCAGCAGATTACGCGCAGAAAAAAAGGATCTCAAG
AAGATCCTTTGATCTTTTCTACGGGGTCTGACGCTCAGTGGAACGAAAACTCACGTTAAGGGATTTTGGT
CATGAGGCGCACACCGTGGAAACGGATGAAGGCACGAACCCAGTTGACATAAGCCTGTTCGGTTCGTAAA
CTGTAATGCAAGTAGCGTATGCGCTCACGCAACTGGTCCAGAACCTTGACCGAACGCAGCGGTGGTAACG
GCGCAGTGGCGGTTTTCATGGCTTGTTATGACTGTTTTTTTGTACAGTCTATGCCTCGGGCATCCAAGCA
GCAAGCGCGTTACGCCGTGGGTCGATGTTTGATGTTATGGAGCAGCAACGATGTTACGCAGCAGCAACGA
TGTTACGCAGCAGGGCAGTCGCCCTAAAACAAAGTTAGGTGGCTCAAGTATGGGCATCATTCGCACATGT
AGGCTCGGCCCTGACCAAGTCAAATCCATGCGGGCTGCTCTTGATCTTTTCGGTCGTGAGTTCGGCGACG
TAGCCACCTACTCCCAACATCAGCCGGACTCCGATTACCTCGGGAACTTGCTCCGTAGTAAGACATTCAT
CGCGCTTGCTGCCTTCGACCAAGAAGCGGTTGTTGGCGCTCTCGCGGCTTACGTTCTGCCCAGGTTTGAG
CAGCCGCGTAGTGAGATCTATATCTATGATCTCGCAGTCTCCGGCGAGCAC
Features (pLannotate 1.2.2; 10 found; start..end, strand, type, name):
    297..332     +  CDS            rop (fragment): Rop protein, which maintains plasmids at low copy number; rop
    434..533     +  misc_feature   bom (fragment): basis of mobility region from pBR322
    539..696     -  CDS            lacZα (fragment): LacZα fragment of β-galactosidase; lacZ fragment
   1133..1149    -  protein_bind   lac operator: The lac repressor binds to the lac operator to inhibit transcription in E. coli. This inhibition can be relieved by adding lactose or isopropyl-β-D-thiogalactopyranoside (IPTG). lac repressor encoded by lacI
   1157..1187    -  promoter       lac promoter: promoter for the E. coli lac operon
   1202..1223    -  protein_bind   CAP binding site: CAP binding activates transcription in the presence of cAMP. E. coli catabolite activator protein
   1236..1328    -  CDS            lacI (fragment): lac repressor; lacI; The lac repressor binds to the lac operator to inhibit transcription in E. coli. This inhibition can be relieved by adding lactose or isopropyl-β-D-thiogalactopyranoside (IPTG).
   1511..2099    -  rep_origin     ori: high-copy-number ColE1/pMB1/pBR322/pUC origin of replication
   2214..2242    +  promoter       Pc promoter: intI1 (promoter lies within the coding sequence); class 1 integron promoter
   2431..180     +  CDS            aacC1 (across the origin): AACC1_PSEAI - Experimental evidence at protein level: Swiss-Prot protein existence level 1. Responsible for gentamicin resistance and has a limited substrate range. From Pseudomonas aeruginosa.
