[The description below was written by a language model from this plasmid's Addgene catalogue record and pLannotate feature annotations shown in this document.]
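Description:
LI Intron c1 is a small (2,781 nt) bacterial cloning vector belonging to a modular plasmid assembly kit designed for multigene expression, gene silencing and silencing rescue in plants. It is built on pUC57(Gent), a gentamicin-resistant derivative of pUC57. Propagation in E. coli relies on the high-copy ColE1/pUC-type origin of replication, and selection is provided by the aacC1 aminoglycoside acetyltransferase gene, which confers gentamicin resistance and appears to be driven by the class 1 integron Pc promoter annotated just upstream. The remaining annotated features are typical pUC-family backbone remnants: short fragments of rop, bom and lacI, plus the CAP binding site, lac promoter, lac operator and a partial lacZα coding region that flank the cloning site.

The payload is a synthetic intron module corresponding to intron 1 of AtWRKY33, intended as a building block for silencing vectors. The automated feature table does not annotate the intron itself. It most likely lies in the unannotated stretch between the lac operator and the lacZα fragment, consistent with the M13 forward and reverse sequencing primers listed for the insert, but the record does not give its exact coordinates or flanking assembly sites. In silencing constructs, an intron of this kind usually serves as a spacer between sense and antisense copies of a target sequence, so that the spliced transcript folds into a hairpin RNA that triggers RNA interference. The plasmid carries no plant promoter, terminator or plant selection marker, so it functions as a donor part to be combined with other kit modules rather than as a stand-alone expression construct. The "LI" prefix probably marks its level in the kit's assembly hierarchy, though the record does not define this or the "c1" designation.
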