Addgene plasmid #54433: LI Intron c1
Depositing lab: Martin Parniske. Depositing organization: Ludwig-Maximilians-Universitaet Muenchen (LMU). Publication: A modular plasmid assembly kit for multigene expression, gene silencing and silencing rescue in plants. Binder A, Lambert J, Morbitzer R, Popp C, Ott T, Lahaye T, Parniske M. PLoS One. 2014 Feb 13;9(2):e88218. doi: 10.1371/journal.pone.0088218. eCollection 2014. PubMed 24551083.
Backbone
  Vector backbone: pUC57(Gent)
  Backbone manufacturer: Parniske lab
  Vector type: cloning vector
Growth in bacteria
  Bacterial resistance: Gentamicin, 10 μg/mL
  Growth temperature: 37°C
  Growth strain: DH5alpha
  Copy number: High Copy
Gene/Insert
  Gene/Insert name: Intron element for construction of silencing vectors (intron1 of AtWRKY33)
  Species: Synthetic
  Cloning method: Unknown
  Sequencing primers: 5′ M13-F20; 3′ M13Rev
Terms and licenses: Academic/Nonprofit Terms; Industry Terms: Not Available to Industry
How to cite: LI Intron c1 was a gift from Martin Parniske (Addgene plasmid # 54433 ; http://n2t.net/addgene:54433 ; RRID:Addgene_54433)
