>Addgene plasmid #54433 | LI Intron c1 | addgene partial sequence | sequence record 87698 | M13pUC-Fwd 5'-CCCAGTCACGACGTTGTAAAACG-3'
AGCTCGGTACCTCGTAGGTCTCTAAGGAGCTTCTCCTCCTCTGCTAACGTAAGCCTCTCTGTTTTTTTTC
TCTGTTTCTTTTGAAATGAATCCAATTAGTGATGATAATCTGTGTTTGATGTATCATTGATTTAACATCT
TGACAATGAATCGTGATCGGAAGTGATAAAGTTATGGGTCAACGGTTTCAAAGAGAGAGAAAGACTTTTA
GAGTCAACTCTCGACTCTTTCTTAATTATGTTATTGCTATTTGTCTCTTTTCTTGAAGTCTGAACAATTC
TTGGGATTGTTTTGCAGGTTCTAGCTTCTCCAACCACAGGAATTCCTTTGAGACCATCGAATGCATCTAG
ATATCGGATCCCGGGCCCGTCGACTGCAGAGGCCTGCATGCAAGCTTGGCGTAATCATGGTCATAGCTGT
TTCCTGTGTGAAATTGTTATCCGCTCACAATTCCACACAACATACGAGCCGGAAGCATAAAGTGTAAAGC
CTGGGGTGCCTAATGAGTGAGCTAACTCACATTAATTGCGTTGCGCTCACTGCCCGCTTTCCAGTCGGGA
AACCTGTCGTGCCAGCTGCATTAATGAATCGGCCAACGCGCGGGGAGAGGCGGTTTGCGTATTGGGCGCT
CTTCCGCTTCCTCGCTCACTGACTCGCTGCGCTCGGTCGTTCGGCTGCGGCGAGCGGTATCAGCTCACTC
AAAGGCGGTAATACGGTTATCCACAGAATCAGGGGATAACGCAGGAAAGAACATGTGAGCAAAAGGCCAG
CAAAAGGCCAGGAACCGTAAAAAGGCCGCGTTGCTGGCGTTTTTCCATAGGCTCCGCCCCCCTGACGAGC
ATCACAAAAATCGACGCTCAAGTCAGA
