>Addgene plasmid #54433 | LI Intron c1 | addgene partial sequence | sequence record 87700 | M13pUC-Rev 5'-AGCGGATAACAATTTCACACAGG-3'
AGCTTGCATGCAGGCCTCTGCAGTCGACGGGCCCGGGATCCGATATCTAGATGCATTCGATGGTCTCAAA
GGAATTCCTGTGGTTGGAGAAGCTAGAACCTGCAAAACAATCCCAAGAATTGTTCAGACTTCAAGAAAAG
AGACAAATAGCAATAACATAATTAAGAAAGAGTCGAGAGTTGACTCTAAAAGTCTTTCTCTCTCTTTGAA
ACCGTTGACCCATAACTTTATCACTTCCGATCACGATTCATTGTCAAGATGTTAAATCAATGATACATCA
AACACAGATTATCATCACTAATTGGATTCATTTCAAAAGAAACAGAGAAAAAAAACAGAGAGGCTTACGT
TAGCAGAGGAGGAGAAGCTCCTTAGAGACCTACGAGGTACCGAGCTCGAATTCACTGGCCGTCGTTTTAC
AACGTCGTGACTGGGAAAACCCTGGCGTTACCCAACTTAATCGCCTTGCAGCACATCCCCCTTTCGCCAG
CTGGCGTAATAGCGAAGAGGCCCGCACCGATCGCCCTTCCCAACAGTTGCGCAGCCTGAATGGCGAATGG
CGCCTGATGCGGTATTTTCTCCTTACGCATCTGTGCGGTATTTCACACCGCATATGGTGCACTCTCAGTA
CAATCTGCTCTGATGCCGCATAGTTAAGCCAGCCCCGACACCCGCCAACACCCGCTGACGCGCCCTGACG
GGCTTGTCTGCTCCCGGCATCCGCTTACAGACAAGCTGTGACCTTCTCCGGGAGCTGCATGTGTCAGAGG
TTTTCACCGTCATCACCGAAACGCGCGAGACAAAAGGGCCTCGTGATACGCCTATTTTTATAGGTTAATG
TCATGAGCGGCGTTGTGACAATTTACCGAACAACTCCGCGGCCGGGAAGCCGATCTCGGCTTGAACGAAT
TGTTAGGTGGCGGTACTTGGGTCGATATCAAAGTGCATCACTTCTTCCCGTATGCCCAACTTTGTATAGA
GAGCCACTGCGGGATCGTC
